>Addgene plasmid #34196 | KHBD00034 | depositor partial sequence | sequence record 40763 | KHBD00034 sequence 762 bps
ATGGGCAATCATAAAGTTCTTCGATCGGCAGGAAGCAATTTGCGCTATTCGATGTACGAGTTCATTGACG
CGGTACACAAACGTTCTATTATATGGGAACGAAGCCACCCAAACTTCCATAACCGCGAACTCAGAGATGA
GGCCTGGCAGCAAATTGGCCACGAGCTTTGCTCGAATTTTGACGACTCCAGCGAGCCGGAGAAGCAGGAA
ATAGTTAAAACACTGCTCAAACGTTGGAAAAACACGAGGGACAGCTACCTACGGGTCAACCGACTACGTC
AAAGTGGCGAGGAGGTGGCCAGAGCTTCCTACATCTACGAAAAGGAACTGAGTTTCCTGCTGAACGTGAA
AGCAGAGTCGGAGGACGATGTAGAATCCTTGAAGGAGCAACCCAAGCCCCAGGCCAAACGGAAGCGAGTG
AGCACTGCCGCACAGAGATCTGCAAAGACTCCACGAAAGAGAAACTCCGACCAAGAATCGAATATTGAGC
CTGCCATCCGCAATCCAGCCATACCAAGCAACATAAATACGGTTCTGGGAGATCTGGGCTGCGCCAAGGA
GGACACCGCCACTCCGGAAATCGCATATATTCCACAGTTACCATCAGATCCACCCTGCAGTACAAATACC
GCCTACTTGTCCGCCGATCCTGATCAGGCCTTCTTCGACACCATTAAGCCTCACATGCAGCAGATGTGCG
CCGATCGCAAGCTTGACTTTCAGATCGAGGTCCTGAAAATCCTACGAAACTTCAAGCCGAAT
