>Addgene plasmid #34196 | KHBD00034 | addgene partial sequence | sequence record 41667 | M13-Rev 5'-CAGGAAACAGCTATGACC-3'
TTTTATTTTGACTGATAGTGACCTGTTCGTTGCAACAAATTGATAAGCAATGCTTTCTTATAATGCCAAC
TTTGTACAAGAAAGTTGGCAAATTCGGCTTGAAGTTTCGTAGGATTTTCAGGACCTCGATCTGAAAGTCA
AGCTTGCGATCGGCGCACATCTGCTGCATGTGAGGCTTAATGGTGTCGAAGAAGGCCTGATCAGGATCGG
CGGACAAGTAGGCGGTATTTGTACTGCAGGGTGGATCTGATGGTAACTGTGGAATATATGCGATTTCCGG
AGTGGCGGTGTCCTCCTTGGCGCAGCCCAGATCTCCCAGAACCGTATTTATGTTGCTTGGTATGGCTGGA
TTGCGGATGGCAGGCTCAATATTCGATTCTTGGTCGGAGTTTCTCTTTCGTGGAGTCTTTGCAGATCTCT
GTGCGGCAGTGCTCACTCGCTTCCGTTTGGCCTGGGGCTTGGGTTGCTCCTTCAAGGATTCTACATCGTC
CTCCGACTCTGCTTTCACGTTCAGCAGGAAACTCAGTTCCTTTTCGTAGATGTAGGAAGCTCTGGCCACC
TCCTCGCCACTTTGACGTAGTCGGTTGACCCGTAGGTAGCTGTCCCTCGTGTTTTTCCAACGTTTGAGCA
GTGTTTTAACTATTTCCTGCTTCTCCGGCTCGCTGGAGTCGTCAAAATTC
