[The description below was written by a language model from this plasmid's Addgene catalogue record.]
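Description:
KHBD00034 is a Gateway clone built on the Invitrogen pDONR221 backbone (about 2.5 kb without insert) that carries the open reading frame of the Drosophila melanogaster gene CG8359 (FBgn0037634) as a 762 bp insert. Although the repository lists it as a Gateway donor vector, the ORF was introduced by Gateway cloning. The plasmid therefore functions as an entry clone, in which the insert would normally be flanked by att recombination sites for transfer into destination vectors. It is a high-copy plasmid propagated in standard E. coli cloning strains such as DH5alpha and selected with kanamycin. No feature table is provided, so the origin of replication, the att sites and other backbone elements are not individually documented here. The listed M13 forward and reverse sequencing primers indicate that standard priming sites flank the insert.

The plasmid is not an expression construct. The record names no promoter, tag or reporter, and the ORF is expected to be expressed only after recombination into a suitable destination vector. The depositor notes that ORFs in this collection were cloned open-ended, without a stop codon, which allows in-frame C-terminal fusions to tags or domains supplied by the destination vector. The clone belongs to a collection associated with work on automated protein–DNA interaction screening of Drosophila regulatory elements. This suggests use as a source of the CG8359 coding sequence for building fusion constructs in such assays, although the record does not state the specific downstream vectors or the function of the CG8359 protein.
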