Addgene plasmid #34196: KHBD00034
Depositing lab: Bart Deplancke. Depositing organization: Swiss Federal Institute of Technology (EPFL). Publication: Automated protein-DNA interaction screening of Drosophila regulatory elements. Korneel Hens, Jean-Daniel Feuz, Alina Isakova, Antonina Lagovitina, Andreas Massouras, Julien Bryois, Patrick Callaerts, Susan E. Celniker, Bart Deplancke. Nat Methods. 2011 Oct 30;8(12):1065-70. 10.1038/nmeth.1763 PubMed 22037703.
Backbone
  Vector backbone: pDONR221
  Backbone manufacturer: Invitrogen
  Backbone size w/o insert (bp): 2536
  Vector type: Gateway Donor Vector
Growth in bacteria
  Bacterial resistance: Kanamycin, 50 μg/mL
  Growth temperature: 37°C
  Growth strain: DH5alpha
  Copy number: High Copy
Gene/Insert
  Gene/Insert name: CG8359 (alt names: FBgn0037634; CG8359)
  Species: D. melanogaster (fly)
  Insert size (bp): 762
  Entrez Gene: CG8359 (a.k.a. Dmel_CG8359, Dmel\CG8359)
  Cloning method: Gateway Cloning
  Sequencing primers: 5′ M13F; 3′ M13R
Terms and licenses: Academic/Nonprofit Terms; Industry Terms: Not Available to Industry
Depositor comments: Please note that the ORFs in this collection were cloned open-ended (without a stop codon).
How to cite: KHBD00034 was a gift from Bart Deplancke (Addgene plasmid # 34196 ; http://n2t.net/addgene:34196 ; RRID:Addgene_34196)
